>Addgene plasmid #58522 | VV247: sdChR(C138S)-TS-GCaMP6f-ER in fck | depositor full sequence | sequence record 90461 | Sequence verified between 3793 and 6392 bp
GTCGACGGATCGGGAGATCTCCCGATCCCCTATGGTGCACTCTCAGTACAATCTGCTCTGATGCCGCATA
GTTAAGCCAGTATCTGCTCCCTGCTTGTGTGTTGGAGGTCGCTGAGTAGTGCGCGAGCAAAATTTAAGCT
ACAACAAGGCAAGGCTTGACCGACAATTGCATGAAGAATCTGCTTAGGGTTAGGCGTTTTGCGCTGCTTC
GCGATGTACGGGCCAGATATACGCGTTGACATTGATTATTGACTAGTTATTAATAGTAATCAATTACGGG
GTCATTAGTTCATAGCCCATATATGGAGTTCCGCGTTACATAACTTACGGTAAATGGCCCGCCTGGCTGA
CCGCCCAACGACCCCCGCCCATTGACGTCAATAATGACGTATGTTCCCATAGTAACGCCAATAGGGACTT
TCCATTGACGTCAATGGGTGGAGTATTTACGGTAAACTGCCCACTTGGCAGTACATCAAGTGTATCATAT
GCCAAGTACGCCCCCTATTGACGTCAATGACGGTAAATGGCCCGCCTGGCATTATGCCCAGTACATGACC
TTATGGGACTTTCCTACTTGGCAGTACATCTACGTATTAGTCATCGCTATTACCATGGTGATGCGGTTTT
GGCAGTACATCAATGGGCGTGGATAGCGGTTTGACTCACGGGGATTTCCAAGTCTCCACCCCATTGACGT
CAATGGGAGTTTGTTTTGGCACCAAAATCAACGGGACTTTCCAAAATGTCGTAACAACTCCGCCCCATTG
ACGCAAATGGGCGGTAGGCGTGTACGGTGGGAGGTCTATATAAGCAGCGCGTTTTGCCTGTACTGGGTCT
CTCTGGTTAGACCAGATCTGAGCCTGGGAGCTCTCTGGCTAACTAGGGAACCCACTGCTTAAGCCTCAAT
AAAGCTTGCCTTGAGTGCTTCAAGTAGTGTGTGCCCGTCTGTTGTGTGACTCTGGTAACTAGAGATCCCT
CAGACCCTTTTAGTCAGTGTGGAAAATCTCTAGCAGTGGCGCCCGAACAGGGACTTGAAAGCGAAAGGGA
AACCAGAGGAGCTCTCTCGACGCAGGACTCGGCTTGCTGAAGCGCGCACGGCAAGAGGCGAGGGGCGGCG
ACTGGTGAGTACGCCAAAAATTTTGACTAGCGGAGGCTAGAAGGAGAGAGATGGGTGCGAGAGCGTCAGT
ATTAAGCGGGGGAGAATTAGATCGCGATGGGAAAAAATTCGGTTAAGGCCAGGGGGAAAGAAAAAATATA
AATTAAAACATATAGTATGGGCAAGCAGGGAGCTAGAACGATTCGCAGTTAATCCTGGCCTGTTAGAAAC
ATCAGAAGGCTGTAGACAAATACTGGGACAGCTACAACCATCCCTTCAGACAGGATCAGAAGAACTTAGA
TCATTATATAATACAGTAGCAACCCTCTATTGTGTGCATCAAAGGATAGAGATAAAAGACACCAAGGAAG
CTTTAGACAAGATAGAGGAAGAGCAAAACAAAAGTAAGACCACCGCACAGCAAGCGGCCGCTGATCTTCA
GACCTGGAGGAGGAGATATGAGGGACAATTGGAGAAGTGAATTATATAAATATAAAGTAGTAAAAATTGA
ACCATTAGGAGTAGCACCCACCAAGGCAAAGAGAAGAGTGGTGCAGAGAGAAAAAAGAGCAGTGGGAATA
GGAGCTTTGTTCCTTGGGTTCTTGGGAGCAGCAGGAAGCACTATGGGCGCAGCGTCAATGACGCTGACGG
TACAGGCCAGACAATTATTGTCTGGTATAGTGCAGCAGCAGAACAATTTGCTGAGGGCTATTGAGGCGCA
ACAGCATCTGTTGCAACTCACAGTCTGGGGCATCAAGCAGCTCCAGGCAAGAATCCTGGCTGTGGAAAGA
TACCTAAAGGATCAACAGCTCCTGGGGATTTGGGGTTGCTCTGGAAAACTCATTTGCACCACTGCTGTGC
CTTGGAATGCTAGTTGGAGTAATAAATCTCTGGAACAGATTTGGAATCACACGACCTGGATGGAGTGGGA
CAGAGAAATTAACAATTACACAAGCTTAATACACTCCTTAATTGAAGAATCGCAAAACCAGCAAGAAAAG
AATGAACAAGAATTATTGGAATTAGATAAATGGGCAAGTTTGTGGAATTGGTTTAACATAACAAATTGGC
TGTGGTATATAAAATTATTCATAATGATAGTAGGAGGCTTGGTAGGTTTAAGAATAGTTTTTGCTGTACT
TTCTATAGTGAATAGAGTTAGGCAGGGATATTCACCATTATCGTTTCAGACCCACCTCCCAACCCCGAGG
GGACCCGACAGGCCCGAAGGAATAGAAGAAGAAGGTGGAGAGAGAGACAGAGACAGATCCATTCGATTAG
TGAACGGATCGGCACTGCGTGCGCCAATTCTGCAGACAAATGGCAGTATTCATCCACAATTTTAAAAGAA
AAGGGGGGATTGGGGGGTACAGTGCAGGGGAAAGAATAGTAGACATAATAGCAACAGACATACAAACTAA
AGAATTACAAAAACAAATTACAAAAATTCAAAATTTTCGGGTTTATTACAGGGACAGCAGAGATCCAGTT
TGGTTAATTAACATTATGGCCTTAGGTCACTTCATCTCCATGGGGTTCTTCTTCTGATTTTCTAGAAAAT
GAGATGGGGGTGCAGAGAGCTTCCTCAGTGACCTGCCCAGGGTCACATCAGAAATGTCAGAGCTAGAACT
TGAACTCAGATTACTAATCTTAAATTCCATGCCTTGGGGGCATGCAAGTACGATATACAGAAGGAGTGAA
CTCATTAGGGCAGATGACCAATGAGTTTAGGAAAGAAGAGTCCAGGGCAGGGTACATCTACACCACCCGC
CCAGCCCTGGGTGAGTCCAGCCACGTTCACCTCATTATAGTTGCCTCTCTCCAGTCCTACCTTGACGGGA
AGCACAAGCAGAAACTGGGACAGGAGCCCCAGGAGACCAAATCTTCATGGTCCCTCTGGGAGGATGGGTG
GGGAGAGCTGTGGCAGAGGCCTCAGGAGGGGCCCTGCTGCTCAGTGGTGACAGATAGGGGTGAGAAAGCA
GACAGAGTCATTCCGTCAGCATTCTGGGTCTGTTTGGTACTTCTTCTCACGCTAAGGTGGCGGTGTGATA
TGCACAATGGCTAAAAAGCAGGGAGAGCTGGAAAGAAACAAGGACAGAGACAGAGGCCAAGTCAACCAGA
CCAATTCCCAGAGGAAGCAAAGAAACCATTACAGAGACTACAAGGGGGAAGGGAAGGAGAGATGAATTAG
CTTCCCCTGTAAACCTTAGAACCCAGCTGTTGCCAGGGCAACGGGGCAATACCTGTCTCTTCAGAGGAGA
TGAAGTTGCCAGGGTAACTACATCCTGTCTTTCTCAAGGACCATCCCAGAATGTGGCACCCACTAGCCGT
TACCATAGCAACTGCCTCTTTGCCCCACTTAATCCCATCCCGTCTGTTAAAAGGGCCCTATAGTTGGAGG
TGGGGGAGGTAGGAAGAGCGATGATCACTTGTGGACTAAGTTTGTTCGCATCCCCTTCTCCAACCCCCTC
AGTACATCACCCTGGGGGAACAGGGTCCACTTGCTCCTGGGCCCACACAGTCCTGCAGTATTGTGTATAT
AAGGCCAGGGCAAAGAGGAGCAGGTTTTAAAGTGAAAGGCAGGCAGGTGTTGGGGAGGCAGTTACCGGGG
CAACGGGAACAGGGCGTTTCGGAGGTGGTTGCCATGGGGACCTGGATGCTGACGAAGGCTCGCGAGGCTG
TGAGCAGCCACAGTGCCCTGCTCAGAAGCCCCAAGCTCGTCAGTCAAGCCGGTTCTCCGTTTGCACTCAG
GAGCACGGGCAGGCGAGTGGCCCCTAGTTCTGGGGGCAGCGGGGGATCCGCCACCATGGGCGGAGCTCCT
GCTCCAGACGCTCACAGCGCCCCACCTGGAAACGATTCTGCCGGAGGCAGTGAGTACCATGCCCCAGCTG
GATATCAAGTGAATCCACCCTACCACCCCGTGCATGGGTATGAGGAACAGTGCAGCTCCATCTACATCTA
CTATGGGGCCCTGTGGGAGCAGGAAACAGCTAGGGGCTTCCAGTGGTTTGCCGTGTTCCTGTCTGCCCTG
TTTCTGGCTTTCTACGGCTGGCACGCCTATAAGGCCAGCGTGGGATGGGAGGAAGTGTACGTGTGCTCCG
TGGAGCTGATCAAAGTGATTCTGGAGATCTATTTCGAGTTCACCAGTCCTGCTATGCTGTTCCTGTACGG
AGGGAACATTACCCCATGGCTGAGATATGCCGAATGGCTGCTGACATCTCCCGTGATCCTGATTCATCTG
TCTAACATCACCGGCCTGAGTGAGGAGTACAATAAGCGGACAATGGCTCTGCTGGTGTCCGACCTGGGAA
CTATTTGCATGGGAGTGACAGCCGCTCTGGCCACTGGGTGGGTGAAGTGGCTGTTTTACTGTATCGGCCT
GGTGTATGGAACCCAGACATTCTACAACGCTGGAATCATCTACGTGGAGTCTTACTATATCATGCCTGCC
GGCGGCTGTAAGAAACTGGTGCTGGCCATGACTGCCGTGTACTATTCTAGTTGGCTGATGTTTCCCGGCC
TGTTCATCTTTGGGCCTGAAGGCATGCACACCCTGAGCGTGGCTGGGTCCACTATTGGCCATACCATCGC
CGACCTGCTGTCCAAGAATATTTGGGGACTGCTGGGGCACTTCCTGCGGATCAAAATTCACGAGCATATC
ATTATGTACGGCGATATCAGGAGACCAGTGAGCTCCCAGTTTCTGGGACGCAAGGTGGACGTGCTGGCCT
TCGTGACAGAGGAAGATAAAGTGGCGGCACCGGTAGTAGCAGTGAGCAAGGCGGCCGCCAAGAGCAGGAT
CACCAGCGAGGGCGAGTACATCCCCCTGGACCAGATCGACATCAACGTGATGGGTTCTCATCATCATCAT
CATCATGGTATGGCTAGCATGACTGGTGGACAGCAAATGGGTCGGGATCTGTACGACGATGACGATAAGG
ATCTCGCCACCATGGTCGACTCATCACGTCGTAAGTGGAATAAGACAGGTCACGCAGTCAGAGCTATAGG
TCGGCTGAGCTCACTCGAGAACGTCTATATCAAGGCCGACAAGCAGAAGAACGGCATCAAGGCGAACTTC
AAGATCCGCCACAACATCGAGGACGGCGGCGTGCAGCTCGCCTACCACTACCAGCAGAACACCCCCATCG
GCGACGGCCCCGTGCTGCTGCCCGACAACCACTACCTGAGCGTGCAGTCCAAACTTTCGAAAGACCCCAA
CGAGAAGCGCGATCACATGGTCCTGCTGGAGTTCGTGACCGCCGCCGGGATCACTCTCGGCATGGACGAG
CTGTACAAGGGCGGTACCGGAGGGAGCATGGTGAGCAAGGGCGAGGAGCTGTTCACCGGGGTGGTGCCCA
TCCTGGTCGAGCTGGACGGCGACGTAAACGGCCACAAGTTCAGCGTGTCCGGCGAGGGTGAGGGCGATGC
CACCTACGGCAAGCTGACCCTGAAGTTCATCTGCACCACCGGCAAGCTGCCCGTGCCCTGGCCCACCCTC
GTGACCACCCTGACCTACGGCGTGCAGTGCTTCAGCCGCTACCCCGACCACATGAAGCAGCACGACTTCT
TCAAGTCCGCCATGCCCGAAGGCTACATCCAGGAGCGCACCATCTTCTTCAAGGACGACGGCAACTACAA
GACCCGCGCCGAGGTGAAGTTCGAGGGCGACACCCTGGTGAACCGCATCGAGCTGAAGGGCATCGACTTC
AAGGAGGACGGCAACATCCTGGGGCACAAGCTGGAGTACAACCTGCCGGACCAACTGACTGAAGAGCAGA
TCGCAGAATTTAAAGAGGAATTCTCCCTATTTGACAAGGACGGGGATGGGACAATAACAACCAAGGAGCT
GGGGACGGTGATGCGGTCTCTGGGGCAGAACCCCACAGAAGCAGAGCTGCAGGACATGATCAATGAAGTA
GATGCCGACGGTGACGGCACAATCGACTTCCCTGAGTTCCTGACAATGATGGCAAGAAAAATGAAATACA
GGGACACGGAAGAAGAAATTAGAGAAGCGTTCGGTGTGTTTGATAAGGATGGCAATGGCTACATCAGTGC
AGCAGAGCTTCGCCACGTGATGACAAACCTTGGAGAGAAGTTAACAGATGAAGAGGTTGATGAAATGATC
AGGGAAGCAGACATCGATGGGGATGGTCAGGTAAACTACGAAGAGTTTGTACAAATGATGACAGCGAAGT
ACAAGTTCTGCTACGAGAACGAGGTGTAAGTCGACGATATCAAGCTTATCGATAATCAACCTCTGGATTA
CAAAATTTGTGAAAGATTGACTGGTATTCTTAACTATGTTGCTCCTTTTACGCTATGTGGATACGCTGCT
TTAATGCCTTTGTATCATGCTATTGCTTCCCGTATGGCTTTCATTTTCTCCTCCTTGTATAAATCCTGGT
TGCTGTCTCTTTATGAGGAGTTGTGGCCCGTTGTCAGGCAACGTGGCGTGGTGTGCACTGTGTTTGCTGA
CGCAACCCCCACTGGTTGGGGCATTGCCACCACCTGTCAGCTCCTTTCCGGGACTTTCGCTTTCCCCCTC
CCTATTGCCACGGCGGAACTCATCGCCGCCTGCCTTGCCCGCTGCTGGACAGGGGCTCGGCTGTTGGGCA
CTGACAATTCCGTGGTGTTGTCGGGGAAATCATCGTCCTTTCCTTGGCTGCTCGCCTGTGTTGCCACCTG
GATTCTGCGCGGGACGTCCTTCTGCTACGTCCCTTCGGCCCTCAATCCAGCGGACCTTCCTTCCCGCGGC
CTGCTGCCGGCTCTGCGGCCTCTTCCGCGTCTTCGCCTTCGCCCTCAGACGAGTCGGATCTCCCTTTGGG
CCGCCTCCCCGCATCGATACCGTCGACCTCGAGACCTAGAAAAACATGGAGCAATCACAAGTAGCAATAC
AGCAGCTACCAATGCTGATTGTGCCTGGCTAGAAGCACAAGAGGAGGAGGAGGTGGGTTTTCCAGTCACA
CCTCAGGTACCTTTAAGACCAATGACTTACAAGGCAGCTGTAGATCTTAGCCACTTTTTAAAAGAAAAGG
GGGGACTGGAAGGGCTAATTCACTCCCAACGAAGACAAGATATCCTTGATCTGTGGATCTACCACACACA
AGGCTACTTCCCTGATTGGCAGAACTACACACCAGGGCCAGGGATCAGATATCCACTGACCTTTGGATGG
TGCTACAAGCTAGTACCAGTTGAGCAAGAGAAGGTAGAAGAAGCCAATGAAGGAGAGAACACCCGCTTGT
TACACCCTGTGAGCCTGCATGGGATGGATGACCCGGAGAGAGAAGTATTAGAGTGGAGGTTTGACAGCCG
CCTAGCATTTCATCACATGGCCCGAGAGCTGCATCCGGACTGTACTGGGTCTCTCTGGTTAGACCAGATC
TGAGCCTGGGAGCTCTCTGGCTAACTAGGGAACCCACTGCTTAAGCCTCAATAAAGCTTGCCTTGAGTGC
TTCAAGTAGTGTGTGCCCGTCTGTTGTGTGACTCTGGTAACTAGAGATCCCTCAGACCCTTTTAGTCAGT
GTGGAAAATCTCTAGCAGGGCCCGTTTAAACCCGCTGATCAGCCTCGACTGTGCCTTCTAGTTGCCAGCC
ATCTGTTGTTTGCCCCTCCCCCGTGCCTTCCTTGACCCTGGAAGGTGCCACTCCCACTGTCCTTTCCTAA
TAAAATGAGGAAATTGCATCGCATTGTCTGAGTAGGTGTCATTCTATTCTGGGGGGTGGGGTGGGGCAGG
ACAGCAAGGGGGAGGATTGGGAAGACAATAGCAGGCATGCTGGGGATGCGGTGGGCTCTATGGCTTCTGA
GGCGGAAAGAACCAGCTGGGGCTCTAGGGGGTATCCCC
[124 nt withheld, positions 7949-8072]
C
[91 nt withheld, positions 8074-8164]
A
[49 nt withheld, positions 8166-8214]
CCTTTGACGTTGGAGTCCACGTTCTTT
[37 nt withheld, positions 8242-8278]
ACCCTATCTCGGTCTATTCTTTTGATTTATAAGGGATTTTGCCGATTTCGGCCTATTGGTTAAAAAATGA
GCTGATTTAACAAAAATTTAACGCGAATTAATTCTGTGGAATGTGTGTCAGTTAGGGTGTGGAAAGTCCC
CAGGCTCCCCAGCAGGCAGAAGTATGCAAAGCATGCATCTCAATTAGTCAGCAACCAGGTGTGGAAAGTC
CCCAGGCTCCCCAGCAGGCAGAAGTATGCAAAGCATGCATCTCAATTAGTCAGCAACCATAGTCCCGCCC
CTAACTCCGCCCATCCCGCCCCTAACTCCGCCCAGTTCCGCCCATTCTCCGCCCCATGGCTGACTAATTT
TTTTTATTTATGCAGAGGCCGAGGCCGCCTCTGCCTCTGAGCTATTCCAGAAGTAGTGAGGAGGCTTTTT
TGGAGGCCTAGGCTTTTGCAAAAAGCTCCCGGGAGCTTGTATATCCATTTTCGGATCTGATCAGCACGTG
TTGACAATTAATCATCGGCATAGTATATCGGCATAGTATAATACGACAAGGTGAGGAACTAAACCATGGC
CAAGTTGACCAGTGCCGTTCCGGTGCTCACCGCGCGCGACGTCGCCGGAGCGGTCGAGTTCTGGACCGAC
CGGCTCGGGTTCTCCCGGGACTTCGTGGAGGACGACTTCGCCGGTGTGGTCCGGGACGACGTGACCCTGT
TCATCAGCGCGGTCCAGGACCAGGTGGTGCCGGACAACACCCTGGCCTGGGTGTGGGTGCGCGGCCTGGA
CGAGCTGTACGCCGAGTGGTCGGAGGTCGTGTCCACGAACTTCCGGGACGCCTCCGGGCCGGCCATGACC
GAGATCGGCGAGCAGCCGTGGGGGCGGGAGTTCGCCCTGCGCGACCCGGCCGGCAACTGCGTGCACTTCG
TGGCCGAGGAGCAGGACTGACACGTGCTACGAGATTTCGATTCCACCGCCGCCTTCTATGAAAGGTTGGG
CTTCGGAATCGTTTTCCGGGACGCCGGCTGGATGATCCTCCAGCGCGGGGATCTCATGCTGGAGTTCTTC
GCCCACCCCAACTTGTTTATTGCAGCTTATAATGGTTACAAATAAAGCAATAGCATCACAAATTTCACAA
ATAAAGCATTTTTTTCACTGCATTCTAGTTGTGGTTTGTCCAAACTCATCAATGTATCTTATCATGTCTG
TATACCGTCGACCTCTAGCTAGAGCTTGGCGTAATCATGGTCATAGCTGTTTCCTGTGTGAAATTGTTAT
CCGCTCACAATTCCACACAACATACGAGCCGGAAGCATAAAGTGTAAAGCCTGGGGTGCCTAATGAGTGA
GCTAACTCACATTAATTGCGTTGCGCTCACTGCCCGCTTTCCAGTCGGGAAACCTGTCGTGCCAGCTGCA
TTAATGAATCGGCCAACGCGCGGGGAGAGGCGGTTTGCGTATTGGGCGCTCTTCCGCTTCCTCGCTCACT
GACTCGCTGCGCTCGGTCGTTCGGCTGCGGCGAGCGGTATCAGCTCACTCAAAGGCGGTAATACGGTTAT
CCACAGAATCAGGGGATAACGCAGGAAAGAACATGTGAGCAAAAGGCCAGCAAAAGGCCAGGAACCGTAA
AAAGGCCGCGTTGCTGGCGTTTTTCCATAGGCTCCGCCCCCCTGACGAGCATCACAAAAATCGACGCTCA
AGTCAGAGGTGGCGAAACCCGACAGGACTATAAAGATACCAGGCGTTTCCCCCTGGAAGCTCCCTCGTGC
GCTCTCCTGTTCCGACCCTGCCGCTTACCGGATACCTGTCCGCCTTTCTCCCTTCGGGAAGCGTGGCGCT
TTCTCATAGCTCACGCTGTAGGTATCTCAGTTCGGTGTAGGTCGTTCGCTCCAAGCTGGGCTGTGTGCAC
GAACCCCCCGTTCAGCCCGACCGCTGCGCCTTATCCGGTAACTATCGTCTTGAGTCCAACCCGGTAAGAC
ACGACTTATCGCCACTGGCAGCAGCCACTGGTAACAGGATTAGCAGAGCGAGGTATGTAGGCGGTGCTAC
AGAGTTCTTGAAGTGGTGGCCTAACTACGGCTACACTAGAAGAACAGTATTTGGTATCTGCGCTCTGCTG
AAGCCAGTTACCTTCGGAAAAAGAGTTGGTAGCTCTTGATCCGGCAAACAAACCACCGCTGGTAGCGGTG
GTTTTTTTGTTTGCAAGCAGCAGATTACGCGCAGAAAAAAAGGATCTCAAGAAGATCCTTTGATCTTTTC
TACGGGGTCTGACGCTCAGTGGAACGAAAACTCACGTTAAGGGATTTTGGTCATGAGATTATCAAAAAGG
ATCTTCACCTAGATCCTTTTAAATTAAAAATGAAGTTTTAAATCAATCTAAAGTATATATGAGTAAACTT
GGTCTGACAGTTACCAATGCTTAATCAGTGAGGCACCTATCTCAGCGATCTGTCTATTTCGTTCATCCAT
AGTTGCCTGACTCCCCGTCGTGTAGATAACTACGATACGGGAGGGCTTACCATCTGGCCCCAGTGCTGCA
ATGATACCGCGAGACCCACGCTCACCGGCTCCAGATTTATCAGCAATAAACCAGCCAGCCGGAAGGGCCG
AGCGCAGAAGTGGTCCTGCAACTTTATCCGCCTCCATCCAGTCTATTAATTGTTGCCGGGAAGCTAGAGT
AAGTAGTTCGCCAGTTAATAGTTTGCGCAACGTTGTTGCCATTGCTACAGGCATCGTGGTGTCACGCTCG
TCGTTTGGTATGGCTTCATTCAGCTCCGGTTCCCAACGATCAAGGCGAGTTACATGATCCCCCATGTTGT
GCAAAAAAGCGGTTAGCTCCTTCGGTCCTCCGATCGTTGTCAGAAGTAAGTTGGCCGCAGTGTTATCACT
CATGGTTATGGCAGCACTGCATAATTCTCTTACTGTCATGCCATCCGTAAGATGCTTTTCTGTGACTGGT
GAGTACTCAACCAAGTCATTCTGAGAATAGTGTATGCGGCGACCGAGTTGCTCTTGCCCGGCGTCAATAC
GGGATAATACCGCGCCACATAGCAGAACTTTAAAAGTGCTCATCATTGGAAAACGTTCTTCGGGGCGAAA
ACTCTCAAGGATCTTACCGCTGTTGAGATCCAGTTCGATGTAACCCACTCGTGCACCCAACTGATCTTCA
GCATCTTTTACTTTCACCAGCGTTTCTGGGTGAGCAAAAACAGGAAGGCAAAATGCCGCAAAAAAGGGAA
TAAGGGCGACACGGAAATGTTGAATACTCATACTCTTCCTTTTTCAATATTATTGAAGCATTTATCAGGG
TTATTGTCTCATGAGCGGATACATATTTGAATGTATTTAGAAAAATAAACAAATAGGGGTTCCGCGCACA
TTTCCCCGAAAAGTGCCACCTGAC
Features (pLannotate 1.2.2; 32 found; start..end, strand, type, name):
     31..83      -  misc_feature   bom (fragment): basis of mobility region from pBR322
    238..617     +  enhancer       CMV enhancer: human cytomegalovirus immediate early enhancer
    618..817     +  promoter       CMV promoter: human cytomegalovirus (CMV) immediate early promoter
    835..1015    +  LTR            5' LTR (truncated): truncated 5' long terminal repeat (LTR) from HIV-1
   1062..1187    +  misc_feature   HIV-1 Ψ: packaging signal of human immunodeficiency virus type 1
   1171..1534    +  CDS            HIV-1 gag (fragment): gag protein from human immunodeficiency virus 1; gag
   1680..1913    +  misc_feature   RRE: The Rev response element (RRE) of HIV-1 allows for Rev-dependent mRNA export from the nucleus to the cytoplasm.
   2290..2390    +  CDS            Rev (fragment): human immunodeficiency virus 1 (HIV-1) Rev protein; rev; enhances nuclear export of unspliced and incompletely spliced viral mRNAs
   2440..2557    +  misc_feature   cPPT/CTS: central polypurine tract and central termination sequence of HIV-1
   2602..3890    +  promoter       CaMKII promoter: promoter for the mouse calcium/calmodulin-dependent kinase II α subunit
   3906..4853    +  CDS            CheRiff: blue light-activated optogenetic actuator derived from Scherffelia dubia channelrhodopsin (Hochbaum et al., 2014)
   4890..4949    +  CDS            KCNJ2 (fragment): KCNJ2_HUMAN - Also known as IRK1. Experimental evidence at protein level: Swiss-Prot protein existence level 1. Probably participates in establishing action potential waveform and excitability of neuronal and muscle tissues. Inward rectifier potassium channels are characterized by a greater tendency to allow potassium to flow into the cell rather than out of it. Their voltage dependence is regulated by the concentration of extracellular potassium; as external potassium is raised, the voltage range of the channel opening shifts to more positive voltages. The inward rectification is mainly due t
   4950..6300    +  CDS            GCaMP6f (fragment): improved fluorescent protein-based calcium sensor (Chen et al., 2013)
   6335..6354    +  misc_feature   MCS (fragment): pBluescript multiple cloning site
   6354..6942    +  misc_feature   WPRE: woodchuck hepatitis virus posttranscriptional regulatory element
   6879..7460    +  CDS            nef (fragment): NEF_HV1H2 - Experimental evidence at protein level: Swiss-Prot protein existence level 1. Extracellular Nef protein targets CD4(+) T-lymphocytes for apoptosis by interacting with CXCR4 surface receptors. From Human immunodeficiency virus type 1 group M subtype B (isolate HXB2) (HIV-1).
   7467..7647    +  LTR            5' LTR (truncated): truncated 5' long terminal repeat (LTR) from HIV-1
   7679..7903    +  polyA_signal   bGH poly(A) signal: bovine growth hormone polyadenylation signal
   7907..7928    +  promoter       SV40 promoter (fragment): SV40 enhancer and early promoter
   7949..8377    +  rep_origin     f1 ori (sequence partly withheld): f1 bacteriophage origin of replication; arrow indicates direction of (+) strand synthesis
   8391..8720    +  promoter       SV40 promoter: SV40 enhancer and early promoter
   8768..8815    +  promoter       EM7 promoter: synthetic bacterial promoter&nbsp
   8834..9208    +  CDS            BleoR: antibiotic-binding protein; Sh ble from Streptoalloteichus hindustanus; confers resistance to bleomycin, phleomycin, and Zeocin™
   9218..9343    +  CDS            ble (fragment): BLE_KLEPN - Experimental evidence at protein level: Swiss-Prot protein existence level 1. Binding protein with a strong affinity to the bleomycin family of antibiotics. Binds to CL990; an antimitotic-antibiotic compound. From Klebsiella pneumoniae.
   9338..9459    +  polyA_signal   SV40 poly(A) signal: SV40 polyadenylation signal
   9530..9552    -  protein_bind   lac operator (fragment): The lac repressor binds to the lac operator to inhibit transcription in E. coli. This inhibition can be relieved by adding lactose or isopropyl-β-D-thiogalactopyranoside (IPTG). lac repressor encoded by lacI
   9556..9586    -  promoter       lac promoter: promoter for the E. coli lac operon
   9601..9622    -  protein_bind   CAP binding site: CAP binding activates transcription in the presence of cAMP. E. coli catabolite activator protein
   9635..9727    -  CDS            lacI (fragment): lac repressor; lacI; The lac repressor binds to the lac operator to inhibit transcription in E. coli. This inhibition can be relieved by adding lactose or isopropyl-β-D-thiogalactopyranoside (IPTG).
   9910..10498   -  rep_origin     ori: high-copy-number ColE1/pMB1/pBR322/pUC origin of replication
  10669..11529   -  CDS            AmpR: β-lactamase; bla; confers resistance to ampicillin, carbenicillin, and related antibiotics
  11530..11634   -  promoter       AmpR promoter: bla
