[The description below was written by a language model from this plasmid's Addgene catalogue record and pLannotate feature annotations shown in this document.]
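Description:
VV247: sdChR(C138S)-TS-GCaMP6f-ER in fck is an HIV-1-based lentiviral transfer plasmid built on the FCK(1.3)GW backbone for expression in mammalian cells, particularly neurons. It is maintained in E. coli through a high-copy ColE1/pUC-type origin and ampicillin resistance. The backbone also carries an f1 origin and an SV40/EM7-driven bleomycin/Zeocin resistance cassette lying outside the viral unit. The viral genome is transcribed from a CMV enhancer/promoter fused to a truncated 5' LTR. It contains the Ψ packaging signal with a gag fragment, the RRE for Rev-dependent export, the cPPT/CTS element, a WPRE to boost transcript expression, and a truncated 3' LTR followed by a bGH polyadenylation signal. The catalogue lists a total size of about 10.1 kb, whereas the annotated depositor sequence is about 11.7 kb. Only the region spanning the insert is noted as sequence-verified.

The payload is driven by the mouse CaMKIIα promoter, commonly used to favour expression in excitatory neurons. It encodes a single fusion protein. The N-terminal part is the Scherffelia dubia channelrhodopsin carrying the C138S substitution; the annotation software matches this region to the related sdChR derivative CheRiff. Next comes a short Kir2.1 (KCNJ2)-derived segment corresponding to the "TS" trafficking signal, then the calcium indicator GCaMP6f at the C terminus. The "ER" in the name presumably denotes an ER export motif, which is not separately annotated. The depositor notes that C138 is homologous to C128 of ChR2, the site of the bistable "step-function" mutation. The construct thus pairs a light-gated actuator with a GFP-based calcium reporter in one polypeptide, consistent with the associated work on imaging GFP-based reporters in neurons under multiwavelength optogenetic control.
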