Addgene plasmid #58522: VV247: sdChR(C138S)-TS-GCaMP6f-ER in fck
Purpose: Expresses sdChR(C138S) fused to GCaMP6f in mammalian cells
Depositing lab: Adam Cohen. Depositing organization: Harvard University. Publication: Imaging GFP-Based Reporters in Neurons with Multiwavelength Optogenetic Control. Venkatachalam V, Cohen AE. Biophys J. 2014 Oct 7;107(7):1554-63. doi: 10.1016/j.bpj.2014.08.020. PubMed 25296307.
Backbone
  Vector backbone: FCK(1.3)GW, from Addgene 22217
  Backbone size w/o insert (bp): 9240
  Total vector size (bp): 10059
  Vector type: Mammalian Expression, Lentiviral
Growth in bacteria
  Bacterial resistance: Ampicillin, 100 μg/mL
  Growth temperature: 37°C
  Growth strain: Stbl3
  Growth instructions: Use recombinase-free E. coli
  Copy number: Unknown
Gene/Insert
  Gene/Insert name: sdChR(C138S)-TS-GCaMP6f-ER (alt name: Channelrhodopsin from Scherffelia dubia)
  Species: Scherffelia dubia
  Insert size (bp): 2420
  Mutation: changed Cysteine 138 to Serine
  Promoter: a-CamKII
  Tag / fusion protein: GCaMP6f (C terminal on insert)
  Cloning method: Ligation Independent Cloning
  Sequencing primers: 5′ GCTCGTCAATCAAGCTGGTTC; 3′ CCACATAGCGTAAAAGGAGCAAC
Resource information
  A portion of this plasmid was derived from a plasmid made by: We originally received this gene (sdChR) from Nathan Klapoetke in the Boyden Lab at MIT. We made the C138S point mutation in sdChR. Note that C138 in sdChR is homologous to C128 in ChR2; the ChR2(C128S) point mutant was first made by Berndt et al (reference: Bi-stable neural state switches. Berndt et al (Nat Neurosci. 2009 Feb. 12(2):229-34.) The calcium sensor GCaMP6f (see Addgene plasmid 40755) was obtained from Loren Looger and Douglas Kim.
Terms and licenses: Academic/Nonprofit Terms; Industry Terms: Not Available to Industry
Depositor comments: sdChR was first published in: Klapoetke, N. C., Y. Murata, S.S. Kim, S.R. Pulver, A. Birdsey-Benson, Y.K. Cho, T.K. Morimoto, A.S. Chuong, E.J. Carpenter and Z. Tian. 2014. Independent optical excitation of distinct neural populations. Nat. Meth. 11, 338-346. GCaMP6f was published in: Ultrasensitive fluorescent proteins for imaging neuronal activity. Chen et al (Nature. 2013 Jul 18;499(7458):295-300. doi: 10.1038/nature12354.)
How to cite: VV247: sdChR(C138S)-TS-GCaMP6f-ER in fck was a gift from Adam Cohen (Addgene plasmid # 58522 ; http://n2t.net/addgene:58522 ; RRID:Addgene_58522)
