>Addgene plasmid #58522 | VV247: sdChR(C138S)-TS-GCaMP6f-ER in fck | addgene partial sequence | sequence record 94367 | GFP2(b) 5'-CTTGATGCCGTTCTTCTGCTTGT-3'
CGAGTGAGCTCAGCCGACCTATAGCTCTGACTGCGTGACCTGTCTTATTCCACTTACGACGTGATGAGTC
GACCATGGTGGCGAGATCCTTATCGTCATCGTCGTACAGATCCCGACCCATTTGCTGTCCACCAGTCATG
CTAGCCATACCATGATGATGATGATGATGAGAACCCATCACGTTGATGTCGATCTGGTCCAGGGGGATGT
ACTCGCCCTCGCTGGTGATCCTGCTCTTGGCGGCCGCCTTGCTCACTGCTACTACCGGTGCCGCCACTTT
ATCTTCCTCTGTCACGAAGGCCAGCACGTCCACCTTGCGTCCCAGAAACTGGGAGCTCACTGGTCTCCTG
ATATCGCCGTACATAATGATATGCTCGTGAATTTTGATCCGCAGGAAGTGCCCCAGCAGTCCCCAAATAT
TCTTGGACAGCAGGTCGGCGATGGTATGGCCAATAGTGGACCCAGCCACGCTCAGGGTGTGCATGCCTTC
AGGCCCAAAGATGAACAGGCCGGGAAACATCAGCCAACTAGAATAGTACACGGCAGTCATGGCCAGCACC
AGTTTCTTACAGCCGCCGGCAGGCATGATATAGTAAGACTCCACGTAGATGATTCCAGCGTTGTAGAATG
TCTGGGTTCCATACACCAGGCCGATACAGTAAAACAGCCACTTCACCCACCCAGTGGCCAGAGCGGCTGT
CACTCCCATGCAAATAGTTCCCAGGTCGGACACCAGCAGAGCCATTGTCCGCTTATTG
