>Addgene plasmid #58522 | VV247: sdChR(C138S)-TS-GCaMP6f-ER in fck | addgene partial sequence | sequence record 94369 | mCaMKIIapro-F 5'-gcctctttgccccacttaat-3'
GTTGGAGGTGGGGGAGGTAGGAAGAGCGATGATCACTTGTGGACTAAGTTTGTTCGCATCCCCTTCTCCA
ACCCCCTCAGTACATCACCCTGGGGGAACAGGGTCCACTTGCTCCTGGGCCCACACAGTCCTGCAGTATT
GTGTATATAAGGCCAGGGCAAAGAGGAGCAGGTTTTAAAGTGAAAGGCAGGCAGGTGTTGGGGAGGCAGT
TACCGGGGCAACGGGAACAGGGCGTTTCGGAGGTGGTTGCCATGGGGACCTGGATGCTGACGAAGGCTCG
CGAGGCTGTGAGCAGCCACAGTGCCCTGCTCAGAAGCCCCAAGCTCGTCAGTCAAGCCGGTTCTCCGTTT
GCACTCAGGAGCACGGGCAGGCGAGTGGCCCCTAGTTCTGGGGGCAGCGGGGGATCCGCCACCATGGGCG
GAGCTCCTGCTCCAGACGCTCACAGCGCCCCACCTGGAAACGATTCTGCCGGAGGCAGTGAGTACCATGC
CCCAGCTGGATATCAAGTGAATCCACCCTACCACCCCGTGCATGGGTATGAGGAACAGTGCAGCTCCATC
TACATCTACTATGGGGCCCTGTGGGAGCAGGAAACAGCTAGGGGCTTCCAGTGGTTTGCCGTGTTCCTGT
CTGCCCTGTTTCTGGCTTTCTACGGCTGGCACGCCTATAAGGCCAGCGTGGGATGGGAGGAAGTGTACGT
GTGCTCCGTGGAGCTGATCAAAGTGATTCTGGAGATCTATT
