>Addgene plasmid #58522 | VV247: sdChR(C138S)-TS-GCaMP6f-ER in fck | addgene partial sequence | sequence record 94372 | WPRE-R 5'-CATAGCGTAAAAGGAGCAACA-3'
ATTTTGTAATCCAGAGGTTGATTATCGATAAGCTTGATATCGTCGACTTACACCTCGTTCTCGTAGCAGA
ACTTGTACTTCGCTGTCATCATTTGTACAAACTCTTCGTAGTTTACCTGACCATCCCCATCGATGTCTGC
TTCCCTGATCATTTCATCAACCTCTTCATCTGTTAACTTCTCTCCAAGGTTTGTCATCACGTGGCGAAGC
TCTGCTGCACTGATGTAGCCATTGCCATCCTTATCAAACACACCGAACGCTTCTCTAATTTCTTCTTCCG
TGTCCCTGTATTTCATTTTTCTTGCCATCATTGTCAGGAACTCAGGGAAGTCGATTGTGCCGTCACCGTC
GGCATCTACTTCATTGATCATGTCCTGCAGCTCTGCTTCTGTGGGGTTCTGCCCCAGAGACCGCATCACC
GTCCCCAGCTCCTTGGTTGTTATTGTCCCATCCCCGTCCTTGTCAAATAGGGAGAATTCCTCTTTAAATT
CTGCGATCTGCTCTTCAGTCAGTTGGTCCGGCAGGTTGTACTCCAGCTTGTGCCCCAGGATGTTGCCGTC
CTCCTTGAAGTCGATGCCCTTCAGCTCGATGCGGTTCACCAGGGTGTCGCCCTCGAACTTCACCTCGGCG
CGGGTCTTGTAGTTGCCGTCGTCCTTGAA
